Addgene plasmid #57449: mEos3.2-CCPB1-N-18
Purpose: Localization: Actin Capping Protein , Excitation: 507 / 572, Emission: 516 / 580
Depositing lab: Michael Davidson. Depositing organization: Florida State University, Tallahassee.
Backbone
  Vector backbone: mEos3.2-N1
  Backbone size w/o insert (bp): 4750
  Vector type: Mammalian Expression
  Selectable markers: Neomycin (select with G418)
Growth in bacteria
  Bacterial resistance: Kanamycin, 50 μg/mL
  Growth temperature: 37°C
  Growth strain: DH5alpha
  Copy number: High Copy
Gene/Insert
  Gene/Insert name: CCPB1 (alt name: NM_205437.2)
  Species: G. gallus (chicken)
  Promoter: CMV
  Tag / fusion protein: mEos3.2 (C terminal on backbone)
  Cloning method: Unknown
  Sequencing primers: 5′ CMV-F; 3′ SV40pA-R
Terms and licenses: Academic/Nonprofit Terms; Industry Terms
Depositor comments: . Excitation = 507 / 572; Emission = 516 / 580
How to cite: mEos3.2-CCPB1-N-18 was a gift from Michael Davidson (Addgene plasmid # 57449 ; http://n2t.net/addgene:57449 ; RRID:Addgene_57449)
