[The description below was written by a language model from this plasmid's Addgene catalogue record and pLannotate feature annotations shown in this document.]
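Description:
mEos3.2-CCPB1-N-18 is a mammalian expression plasmid built on the mEos3.2-N1 backbone, an N1-style fluorescent protein fusion vector of about 5.5 kb in its sequenced form. It replicates in E. coli from a high-copy ColE1/pUC-type origin and also carries an f1 bacteriophage origin. A single NeoR/KanR cassette (Tn5 aminoglycoside phosphotransferase) provides both selections: a bacterial promoter (annotated as the AmpR promoter) drives it for kanamycin resistance in bacteria. The adjacent SV40 enhancer/early promoter, with an HSV TK polyadenylation signal downstream, drives it for G418 selection in mammalian cells. The short large T antigen, ble and bGH poly(A) fragments in the annotation appear to be partial matches to backbone sequence rather than functional elements.

The payload is the chicken (Gallus gallus) F-actin capping protein beta subunit, listed as CCPB1 and annotated as CAPZB. It is expressed from the human CMV immediate early enhancer and promoter and terminated by the SV40 poly(A) signal. The capping protein coding sequence lies upstream of mEos3.2 and is separated from it by a short stretch of residual multiple cloning site sequence. The fluorescent protein is therefore fused to the C terminus of the capping protein; the "18" in the name probably denotes the linker length, although the record does not say so. The protein binds the fast-growing barbed ends of actin filaments and blocks subunit exchange there without severing them. mEos3.2 is an improved monomeric green-to-red photoswitchable derivative of EosFP, with recorded excitation/emission of 507/516 nm in one state and 572/580 nm in the other. The stated purpose is use as a localization marker for actin capping protein, and the photoswitchable tag would suit imaging that relies on photoconversion.
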