Features (pLannotate 1.2.2; 16 found; start..end, strand, type, name):
     54..357     +  enhancer       CMV enhancer: human cytomegalovirus immediate early enhancer
    358..561     +  promoter       CMV promoter: human cytomegalovirus (CMV) immediate early promoter
    584..611     +  misc_feature   MCS (fragment): multiple cloning site
    618..1448    +  CDS            CAPZB: CAPZB_CHICK - Experimental evidence at protein level: Swiss-Prot protein existence level 1. F-actin-capping proteins bind in a Ca(2+)-independent manner to the fast growing ends of actin filaments (barbed end) thereby blocking the exchange of subunits at these ends. Unlike other capping proteins (such as gelsolin and severin), these proteins do not sever actin filaments. May play a role in the regulation of cell morphology and cytoskeletal organization. From Gallus gallus (Chicken).
   1453..1489    +  misc_feature   MCS (fragment): multiple cloning site
   1503..2183    +  CDS            mEos3.2: improved monomeric variant of green-to-red photoswitchable fluorescent protein EosFP (Zhang et al., 2012)
   2199..2282    +  CDS            large T antigen (fragment): large T antigen from SV40 (simian virus 40)
   2305..2426    +  polyA_signal   SV40 poly(A) signal: SV40 polyadenylation signal
   2460..2888    -  rep_origin     f1 ori (sequence partly withheld): f1 bacteriophage origin of replication; arrow indicates direction of (+) strand synthesis
   2915..3019    +  promoter       AmpR promoter: bla
   3021..3378    +  promoter       SV40 promoter: SV40 enhancer and early promoter
   3413..4207    +  CDS            NeoR/KanR: aminoglycoside phosphotransferase from Tn5; aph(3')-II (or nptII); confers resistance to neomycin, kanamycin, and G418 (Geneticin®)
   4228..4380    +  CDS            ble (fragment): BLE_KLEPN - Experimental evidence at protein level: Swiss-Prot protein existence level 1. Binding protein with a strong affinity to the bleomycin family of antibiotics. Binds to CL990; an antimitotic-antibiotic compound. From Klebsiella pneumoniae.
   4439..4486    +  polyA_signal   HSV TK poly(A) signal: herpes simplex virus thymidine kinase polyadenylation signal (Cole and Stacy, 1985)
   4577..4593    -  polyA_signal   bGH poly(A) signal (fragment): bovine growth hormone polyadenylation signal
   4815..5403    +  rep_origin     ori: high-copy-number ColE1/pMB1/pBR322/pUC origin of replication
>Addgene plasmid #57449 | mEos3.2-CCPB1-N-18 | addgene full sequence | sequence record 216841 | Addgene NGS Result
TAATAGTAATCAATTACGGGGTCATTAGTTCATAGCCCATATATGGAGTTCCGCGTTACATAACTTACGG
TAAATGGCCCGCCTGGCTGACCGCCCAACGACCCCCGCCCATTGACGTCAATAATGACGTATGTTCCCAT
AGTAACGCCAATAGGGACTTTCCATTGACGTCAATGGGTGGAGTATTTACGGTAAACTGCCCACTTGGCA
GTACATCAAGTGTATCATATGCCAAGTACGCCCCCTATTGACGTCAATGACGGTAAATGGCCCGCCTGGC
ATTATGCCCAGTACATGACCTTATGGGACTTTCCTACTTGGCAGTACATCTACGTATTAGTCATCGCTAT
TACCATGGTGATGCGGTTTTGGCAGTACATCAATGGGCGTGGATAGCGGTTTGACTCACGGGGATTTCCA
AGTCTCCACCCCATTGACGTCAATGGGAGTTTGTTTTGGCACCAAAATCAACGGGACTTTCCAAAATGTC
GTAACAACTCCGCCCCATTGACGCAAATGGGCGGTAGGCGTGTACGGTGGGAGGTCTATATAAGCAGAGC
TGGTTTAGTGAACCGTCAGATCCGCTAGCGCTACCGGACTCAGATCTCGAGGCCACCATGAGTGACCAGC
AGCTGGATTGTGCCTTGGATTTGATGAGGCGTCTGCCTCCGCAGCAGATAGAGAAGAATCTCAGTGACCT
CATTGACTTGGTCCCAAGCCTCTGTGAAGATCTCCTCTCCTCTGTTGATCAGCCATTGAAGATTGCACGA
GATAAGGTGGTAGGAAAAGACTATCTATTGTGTGACTACAACAGAGATGGAGACTCGTATAGATCACCGT
GGAGTAACAAGTATGATCCTCCCCTGGAAGACGGTGCCATGCCATCTGCTCGCCTGCGCAAGCTGGAGGT
GGAAGCCAACAATGCCTTTGACCAGTATAGAGACTTGTATTTCGAAGGTGGAGTCTCCTCTGTCTACCTC
TGGGATCTGGATCATGGTTTTGCCGGTGTGATCCTCATTAAGAAAGCTGGAGATGGATCAAAGAAGATTA
AGGGATGCTGGGATTCCATCCACGTGGTGGAGGTTCAGGAGAAATCCAGCGGCCGTACTGCTCATTACAA
GCTGACCTCCACAGTGATGCTGTGGCTGCAGACTAATAAAACTGGTTCTGGTACCATGAACCTTGGCGGG
AGCCTCACCAGACAGATGGAGAAAGATGAGACTGTGAGCGACTCTTCTCCGCACATAGCCAATATTGGAC
GCTTGGTAGAGGACATGGAAAACAAAATCAGAAGTACACTGAATGAGATTTATTTTGGAAAAACAAAGGA
CATCGTGAATGGGCTGAGATCTATTGATGCTATCCCCGACAACCAAAAGTATAAGCAGTTGCAGAGGGAA
CTTTCTCAAGTGTTGACCCAGCGCCAGATCTACATCCAGCCTGATAACGTGGGAATTCTGCAGTCGACGG
TACCGCGGGCCCGGGATCCACCGGTCGCCACCATGAGTGCGATTAAGCCAGACATGAAGATCAAACTCCG
TATGGAAGGCAACGTAAACGGGCACCACTTTGTGATCGACGGAGATGGTACAGGCAAGCCTTTTGAGGGA
AAACAGAGTATGGATCTTGAAGTCAAAGAGGGCGGACCTCTGCCTTTTGCCTTTGATATCCTGACCACTG
CATTCCATTACGGCAACAGGGTATTCGCCAAATATCCAGACAACATACAAGACTATTTTAAGCAGTCGTT
TCCTAAGGGGTATTCGTGGGAACGAAGCTTGACTTTCGAAGACGGGGGCATTTGCAACGCCAGAAACGAC
ATAACAATGGAAGGGGACACTTTCTATAATAAAGTTCGATTTTATGGTACCAACTTTCCCGCCAATGGTC
CAGTTATGCAGAAGAAGACGCTGAAATGGGAGCCCTCCACTGAGAAAATGTATGTGCGTGATGGAGTGCT
GACGGGTGATATTGAGATGGCTTTGTTGCTTGAAGGAAATGCCCATTACCGATGTGACTTCAGAACTACT
TACAAAGCTAAGGAGAAGGGTGTCAAGTTACCAGGCGCCCACTTTGTGGACCACTGCATTGAGATTTTAA
GCCATGACAAAGATTACAACAAGGTTAAGCTGTATGAGCATGCTGTTGCTCATTCTGGATTGCCTGACAA
TGCCAGACGATAAGCGGCCGCGACTCTAGATCATAATCAGCCATACCACATTTGTAGAGGTTTTACTTGC
TTTAAAAAACCTCCCACACCTCCCCCTGAACCTGAAACATAAAATGAATGCAATTGTTGTTGTTAACTTG
TTTATTGCAGCTTATAATGGTTACAAATAAAGCAATAGCATCACAAATTTCACAAATAAAGCATTTTTTT
CACTGCATTCTAGTTGTGGTTTGTCCAAACTCATCAATGTATCTTAAGGCGTAAATTGTAAGCGTTAATA
TTTTGTTAAAATTCGCGTTAAATTTTTGTTAAATCAGCTCATTTTTTAACCAATAGGCCGAAATCGGCAA
AATCCCTTATAAATCAAAAGAATAGACCGAGATAGGGT
[37 nt withheld, positions 2559-2595]
AAAGAACGTGGACTCCAACGTCAAAGG
[49 nt withheld, positions 2623-2671]
T
[91 nt withheld, positions 2673-2763]
G
[124 nt withheld, positions 2765-2888]
CAGGTGGCACTTTTCGGGGAAATGTGCGCGGAACCCCTATTTGTTTATTTTTCTAAATACATTCAAATAT
GTATCCGCTCATGAGACAATAACCCTGATAAATGCTTCAATAATATTGAAAAAGGAAGAGTCCTGAGGCG
GAAAGAACCAGCTGTGGAATGTGTGTCAGTTAGGGTGTGGAAAGTCCCCAGGCTCCCCAGCAGGCAGAAG
TATGCAAAGCATGCATCTCAATTAGTCAGCAACCAGGTGTGGAAAGTCCCCAGGCTCCCCAGCAGGCAGA
AGTATGCAAAGCATGCATCTCAATTAGTCAGCAACCATAGTCCCGCCCCTAACTCCGCCCATCCCGCCCC
TAACTCCGCCCAGTTCCGCCCATTCTCCGCCCCATGGCTGACTAATTTTTTTTATTTATGCAGAGGCCGA
GGCCGCCTCGGCCTCTGAGCTATTCCAGAAGTAGTGAGGAGGCTTTTTTGGAGGCCTAGGCTTTTGCAAA
GATCGATCAAGAGACAGGATGAGGATCGTTTCGCATGATTGAACAAGATGGATTGCACGCAGGTTCTCCG
GCCGCTTGGGTGGAGAGGCTATTCGGCTATGACTGGGCACAACAGACAATCGGCTGCTCTGATGCCGCCG
TGTTCCGGCTGTCAGCGCAGGGGCGCCCGGTTCTTTTTGTCAAGACCGACCTGTCCGGTGCCCTGAATGA
ACTGCAAGACGAGGCAGCGCGGCTATCGTGGCTGGCCACGACGGGCGTTCCTTGCGCAGCTGTGCTCGAC
GTTGTCACTGAAGCGGGAAGGGACTGGCTGCTATTGGGCGAAGTGCCGGGGCAGGATCTCCTGTCATCTC
ACCTTGCTCCTGCCGAGAAAGTATCCATCATGGCTGATGCAATGCGGCGGCTGCATACGCTTGATCCGGC
TACCTGCCCATTCGACCACCAAGCGAAACATCGCATCGAGCGAGCACGTACTCGGATGGAAGCCGGTCTT
GTCGATCAGGATGATCTGGACGAAGAGCATCAGGGGCTCGCGCCAGCCGAACTGTTCGCCAGGCTCAAGG
CGAGCATGCCCGACGGCGAGGATCTCGTCGTGACCCATGGCGATGCCTGCTTGCCGAATATCATGGTGGA
AAATGGCCGCTTTTCTGGATTCATCGACTGTGGCCGGCTGGGTGTGGCGGACCGCTATCAGGACATAGCG
TTGGCTACCCGTGATATTGCTGAAGAGCTTGGCGGCGAATGGGCTGACCGCTTCCTCGTGCTTTACGGTA
TCGCCGCTCCCGATTCGCAGCGCATCGCCTTCTATCGCCTTCTTGACGAGTTCTTCTGAGCGGGACTCTG
GGGTTCGAAATGACCGACCAAGCGACGCCCAACCTGCCATCACGAGATTTCGATTCCACCGCCGCCTTCT
ATGAAAGGTTGGGCTTCGGAATCGTTTTCCGGGACGCCGGCTGGATGATCCTCCAGCGCGGGGATCTCAT
GCTGGAGTTCTTCGCCCACCCTAGGGGGAGGCTAACTGAAACACGGAAGGAGACAATACCGGAAGGAACC
CGCGCTATGACGGCAATAAAAAGACAGAATAAAACGCACGGTGTTGGGTCGTTTGTTCATAAACGCGGGG
TTCGGTCCCAGGGCTGGCACTCTGTCGATACCCCACCGAGACCCCATTGGGGCCAATACGCCCGCGTTTC
TTCCTTTTCCCCACCCCACCCCCCAAGTTCGGGTGAAGGCCCAGGGCTCGCAGCCAACGTCGGGGCGGCA
GGCCCTGCCATAGCCTCAGGTTACTCATATATACTTTAGATTGATTTAAAACTTCATTTTTAATTTAAAA
GGATCTAGGTGAAGATCCTTTTTGATAATCTCATGACCAAAATCCCTTAACGTGAGTTTTCGTTCCACTG
AGCGTCAGACCCCGTAGAAAAGATCAAAGGATCTTCTTGAGATCCTTTTTTTCTGCGCGTAATCTGCTGC
TTGCAAACAAAAAAACCACCGCTACCAGCGGTGGTTTGTTTGCCGGATCAAGAGCTACCAACTCTTTTTC
CGAAGGTAACTGGCTTCAGCAGAGCGCAGATACCAAATACTGTTCTTCTAGTGTAGCCGTAGTTAGGCCA
CCACTTCAAGAACTCTGTAGCACCGCCTACATACCTCGCTCTGCTAATCCTGTTACCAGTGGCTGCTGCC
AGTGGCGATAAGTCGTGTCTTACCGGGTTGGACTCAAGACGATAGTTACCGGATAAGGCGCAGCGGTCGG
GCTGAACGGGGGGTTCGTGCACACAGCCCAGCTTGGAGCGAACGACCTACACCGAACTGAGATACCTACA
GCGTGAGCTATGAGAAAGCGCCACGCTTCCCGAAGGGAGAAAGGCGGACAGGTATCCGGTAAGCGGCAGG
GTCGGAACAGGAGAGCGCACGAGGGAGCTTCCAGGGGGAAACGCCTGGTATCTTTATAGTCCTGTCGGGT
TTCGCCACCTCTGACTTGAGCGTCGATTTTTGTGATGCTCGTCAGGGGGGCGGAGCCTATGGAAAAACGC
CAGCAACGCGGCCTTTTTACGGTTCCTGGCCTTTTGCTGGCCTTTTGCTCACATGTTCTTTCCTGCGTTA
TCCCCTGATTCTGTGGATAACCGTATTACCGCCATGCATTAGTTAT
