>Addgene plasmid #57449 | mEos3.2-CCPB1-N-18 | depositor partial sequence | sequence record 88583 | insert sequence
TCCGCTAGCGCTACCGGACTCAGATCTCGAGGCCACCATGAGTGACCAGCAGCTGGATTGTGCCTTGGAT
TTGATGAGGCGTCTGCCTCCGCAGCAGATAGAGAAGAATCTCAGTGACCTCATTGACTTGGTCCCAAGCC
TCTGTGAAGATCTCCTCTCCTCTGTTGATCAGCCATTGAAGATTGCACGAGATAAGGTGGTAGGAAAAGA
CTATCTATTGTGTGACTACAACAGAGATGGAGACTCGTATAGATCACCGTGGAGTAACAAGTATGATCCT
CCCCTGGAAGACGGTGCCATGCCATCTGCTCGCCTGCGCAAGCTGGAGGTGGAAGCCAACAATGCCTTTG
ACCAGTATAGAGACTTGTATTTCGAAGGTGGAGTCTCCTCTGTCTACCTCTGGGATCTGGATCATGGTTT
TGCCGGTGTGATCCTCATTAAGAAAGCTGGAGATGGATCAAAGAAGATTAAGGGATGCTGGGATTCCATC
CACGTGGTGGAGGTTCAGGAGAAATCCAGCGGCCGTACTGCTCATTACAAGCTGACCTCCACAGTGATGC
TGTGGCTGCAGACTAATAAAACTGGTTCTGGTACCATGAACCTTGGCGGGAGCCTCACCAGACAGATGGA
GAAAGATGAGACTGTGAGCGACTCTTCTCCGCACATAGCCAATATTGGACGCTTGGTAGAGGACATGGAA
AACAAAATCAGAAGTACACTGAATGAGATTTATTTTGGAAAAACAAAGGACATCGTGAATGGGCTGAGAT
CTATTGATGCTATCCCCGACAACCAAAAGTATAAGCAGTTGCAGAGGGAACTTTCTCAAGTGTTGACCCA
GCGCCAGATCTACATCCAGCCTGATAACGTGGGAATTCTGCAGTCGACGGTACCGCGGGCCCGGGATCCA
CCGGTCGCCACCATGAGTGCGATTAAGCCAGACATGAAGATCAAACTCCGTATGGAAGGCAACGTAAACG
GGCACCACTTTGTGATCGACGGAGATGGTACAGGCAAGCCTTTTGAGGGAAAACAGAGTATGGATCTTGA
AGTCAAAGAGGGCGGACCTCTGCCTTTTGCCTTTGATATCCTGACCACTGCATTCCATTACGGCAACAGG
GTATTCGCCAAATATCCAGACAACATACAAGACTATTTTAAGCAGTCGTTTCCTAAGGGGTATTCGTGGG
AACGAAGCTTGACTTTCGAAGACGGGGGCATTTGCAACGCCAGAAACGACATAACAATGGAAGGGGACAC
TTTCTATAATAAAGTTCGATTTTATGGTACCAACTTTCCCGCCAATGGTCCAGTTATGCAGAAGAAGACG
CTGAAATGGGAGCCCTCCACTGAGAAAATGTATGTGCGTGATGGAGTGCTGACGGGTGATATTGAGATGG
CTTTGTTGCTTGAAGGAAATGCCCATTACCGATGTGACTTCAGAACTACTTACAAAGCTAAGGAGAAGGG
TGTCAAGTTACCAGGCGCCCACTTTGTGGACCACTGCATTGAGATTTTAAGCCATGACAAAGATTACAAC
AAGGTTAAGCTGTATGAGCATGCTGTTGCTCATTCTGGATTGCCTGACAATGCCAGACGATAAGCGGCCG
CGACTCTAGATCATAAT
